Addgene plasmid #239143: TR6_P1H04_hnf4
Purpose: riboprobes (SP6 or T3) and dsRNA (T7)
Depositing lab: Phillip Newmark. Depositing organization: Morgridge Institute for Research. Publication: Region-specific regulation of stem cell-driven regeneration in tapeworms. Rozario T, Quinn EB, Wang J, Davis RE, Newmark PA. eLife. 2019 Sep 24;8. pii: 48958. doi: 10.7554/eLife.48958. PubMed 31549962.
Backbone
  Vector backbone: pJC53.2
  Vector type: RNAi ; riboprobe synthesis
Growth in bacteria
  Bacterial resistance: Ampicillin and Kanamycin, 100 & 50 μg/mL
  Growth temperature: 37°C
  Growth strain: DH5alpha
  Copy number: High Copy
Gene/Insert
  Gene/Insert name: hnf4 (alt names: GHNR01010095.1; HD_tophat_10421)
  Species: Hymenolepis diminuta
  Cloning method: Other
Terms and licenses: Academic/Nonprofit Terms; Industry Terms: Not Available to Industry
Depositor comments: contig listed under transcriptome: GHNR00000000.1
How to cite: TR6_P1H04_hnf4 was a gift from Phillip Newmark (Addgene plasmid # 239143 ; http://n2t.net/addgene:239143 ; RRID:Addgene_239143)
