[The description below was written by a language model from this plasmid's Addgene catalogue record and pLannotate feature annotations shown in this document.]
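Description:
TR6_P1H04_hnf4 is a 4,242 nt bacterial plasmid built on the pJC53.2 backbone, a vector designed for in vitro RNA synthesis rather than for expression in cells. It carries a cDNA fragment of hnf4 from the rat tapeworm Hymenolepis diminuta, derived from a transcriptome contig. The automated annotation labels part of the insert as a fragment resembling mouse Hnf4a. This reflects sequence homology to the conserved nuclear receptor family, not a mouse origin. The plasmid replicates at high copy from a ColE1/pUC-type origin and carries both a β-lactamase gene (ampicillin resistance) and a neo/nptII gene (kanamycin resistance), matching the dual selection listed in the record. Short fragments of an M13 origin and of the Tn5 transposase are also detected and appear to be backbone remnants.

The insert sits between nested, convergent phage promoters. On one side a T7 promoter is followed by an SP6 promoter, both pointing into the insert. On the other side, T7 and T3 promoters point inward from the opposite strand. T7 terminators lie outside each promoter pair, oriented to stop T7 transcripts that have crossed the insert. Because T7 promoters lie on both sides, T7 polymerase can transcribe both strands, and the complementary transcripts can anneal into double-stranded RNA for RNAi knockdown. SP6 or T3 polymerase each transcribes only one strand, giving single-stranded riboprobes for in situ hybridization. Which of the two yields the antisense probe depends on insert orientation: the homology match lies on the same strand as the SP6 promoter, which suggests that T3 gives the antisense transcript, though the record does not say so explicitly. The stated purpose and associated study indicate use in examining hnf4 expression and function during tapeworm stem cell-driven regeneration.
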