Features (pLannotate 1.2.2; 13 found; start..end, strand, type, name):
    377..393     +  promoter       AmpR promoter (fragment): bla
    394..1254    +  CDS            AmpR: β-lactamase; bla; confers resistance to ampicillin, carbenicillin, and related antibiotics
   1425..2013    +  rep_origin     ori: high-copy-number ColE1/pMB1/pBR322/pUC origin of replication
   2196..2243    -  terminator     T7 terminator: transcription terminator for bacteriophage T7 RNA polymerase
   2257..2275    +  promoter       T7 promoter: promoter for bacteriophage T7 RNA polymerase
   2279..2297    +  promoter       SP6 promoter: promoter for bacteriophage SP6 RNA polymerase
   2584..3171    +  CDS            Hnf4a (fragment): HNF4A_MOUSE - Also known as Hnf-4, Hnf4, Nr2a1, Tcf14. Experimental evidence at protein level: Swiss-Prot protein existence level 1. Transcriptional regulator which controls the expression of hepatic genes during the transition of endodermal cells to hepatic progenitor cells, facilitatating the recruitment of RNA pol II to the promoters of target genes (By similarity). Activates the transcription of CYP2C38 (PubMed:30555544). Represses the CLOCK-ARNTL/BMAL1 transcriptional activity and is essential for circadian rhythm maintenance and period regulation in the liver and colon cells (PubMed:3053
   3316..3334    -  promoter       T3 promoter: promoter for bacteriophage T3 RNA polymerase
   3338..3356    -  promoter       T7 promoter: promoter for bacteriophage T7 RNA polymerase
   3370..3417    +  terminator     T7 terminator: transcription terminator for bacteriophage T7 RNA polymerase
   3424..3490    +  rep_origin     M13 ori (fragment): M13 bacteriophage origin of replication; arrow indicates direction of (+) strand synthesis
   3493..3792    +  CDS            tnpA (fragment): TN5P_ECOLX - Also known as tnp. Experimental evidence at protein level: Swiss-Prot protein existence level 1. Mediates transposition of transposon Tn5 by a 'cut and paste' mechanism. First, the monomeric transposase binds the 19 bp inverted DNA repeats flanking the transposon. Then, dimerization of the DNA- bound transposase creates a synaptic DNA complex. After nicking of the first DNA strand, excision of the transposon proceeds through a series of intermediates. The transposase then mediates the insertion of the transposon at a new site by strand transfer. The activity of the wild- type tran
   3824..373     +  CDS            neo (across the origin): KKA2_KLEPN - Also known as kan, nptII. Experimental evidence at protein level: Swiss-Prot protein existence level 1. Resistance to kanamycin, neomycin, paromomycin, ribostamycin, butirosin and gentamicin B. From Klebsiella pneumoniae.
>Addgene plasmid #239143 | TR6_P1H04_hnf4 | addgene full sequence | sequence record 483064 | Addgene NGS Result
CATCGAGCGAGCACGTACTCGGATGGAAGCCGGTCTTGTCGATCAGGATGATCTGGACGAAGAGCATCAG
GGGCTCGCGCCAGCCGAACTGTTCGCCAGGCTCAAGGCGCGCATGCCCGACGGCGAGGATCTCGTCGTGA
CCCATGGCGATGCCTGCTTGCCGAATATCATGGTGGAAAATGGCCGCTTTTCTGGATTCATCGACTGTGG
CCGGCTGGGTGTGGCGGACCGCTATCAGGACATAGCGTTGGCTACCCGTGATATTGCTGAAGAGCTTGGC
GGCGAATGGGCTGACCGCTTCCTCGTGCTTTACGGTATCGCCGCTCCCGATTCGCAGCGCATCGCCTTCT
ATCGCCTTCTTGACGAGTTCTTCTGAATTGAAAAAGGAAGAGTATGAGTATTCAACATTTCCGTGTCGCC
CTTATTCCCTTTTTTGCGGCATTTTGCCTTCCTGTTTTTGCTCACCCAGAAACGCTGGTGAAAGTAAAAG
ATGCTGAAGATCAGTTGGGTGCACGAGTGGGTTACATCGAACTGGATCTCAACAGCGGTAAGATCCTTGA
GAGTTTTCGCCCCGAAGAACGTTTTCCAATGATGAGCACTTTTAAAGTTCTGCTATGTGGCGCGGTATTA
TCCCGTATTGACGCCGGGCAAGAGCAACTCGGTCGCCGCATACACTATTCTCAGAATGACTTGGTTGAGT
ACTCACCAGTCACAGAAAAGCATCTTACGGATGGCATGACAGTAAGAGAATTATGCAGTGCTGCCATAAC
CATGAGTGATAACACTGCGGCCAACTTACTTCTGACAACGATCGGAGGACCGAAGGAGCTAACCGCTTTT
TTGCACAACATGGGGGATCATGTAACTCGCCTTGATCGTTGGGAACCGGAGCTGAATGAAGCCATACCAA
ACGACGAGCGTGACACCACGATGCCTGTAGCAATGGCAACAACGTTGCGCAAACTATTAACTGGCGAACT
ACTTACTCTAGCTTCCCGGCAACAATTAATAGACTGGATGGAGGCGGATAAAGTTGCAGGACCACTTCTG
CGCTCGGCCCTTCCGGCTGGCTGGTTTATTGCTGATAAATCTGGAGCCGGTGAGCGTGGGTCTCGCGGTA
TCATTGCAGCACTGGGGCCAGATGGTAAGCCCTCCCGTATCGTAGTTATCTACACGACGGGGAGCCAGGC
AACTATGGATGAACGAAATAGACAGATCGCTGAGATAGGTGCCTCACTGATTAAGCATTGGTAACTGTCA
GACCAAGTTTACTCATATATACTTTAGATTGATTTAAAACTTCATTTTTAATTTAAAAGGATCTAGGTGA
AGATCCTTTTTGATAATCTCATGACCAAAATCCCTTAACGTGAGTTTTCGTTCCACTGAGCGTCAGACCC
CGTAGAAAAGATCAAAGGATCTTCTTGAGATCCTTTTTTTCTGCGCGTAATCTGCTGCTTGCAAACAAAA
AAACCACCGCTACCAGCGGTGGTTTGTTTGCCGGATCAAGAGCTACCAACTCTTTTTCCGAAGGTAACTG
GCTTCAGCAGAGCGCAGATACCAAATACTGTTCTTCTAGTGTAGCCGTAGTTAGGCCACCACTTCAAGAA
CTCTGTAGCACCGCCTACATACCTCGCTCTGCTAATCCTGTTACCAGTGGCTGCTGCCAGTGGCGATAAG
TCGTGTCTTACCGGGTTGGACTCAAGACGATAGTTACCGGATAAGGCGCAGCGGTCGGGCTGAACGGGGG
GTTCGTGCACACAGCCCAGCTTGGAGCGAACGACCTACACCGAACTGAGATACCTACAGCGTGAGCTATG
AGAAAGCGCCACGCTTCCCGAAGGGAGAAAGGCGGACAGGTATCCGGTAAGCGGCAGGGTCGGAACAGGA
GAGCGCACGAGGGAGCTTCCAGGGGGAAACGCCTGGTATCTTTATAGTCCTGTCGGGTTTCGCCACCTCT
GACTTGAGCGTCGATTTTTGTGATGCTCGTCAGGGGGGCGGAGCCTATGGAAAAACGCCAGCAACGCGGC
CTTTTTACGGTTCCTGGCCTTTTGCTGGCCTTTTGCTCACATGTTCTTTCCTGCGTTATCCCCTGATTCT
GTGGATAACCGTATTACCGCCTTTGAGTGAGCTGATACCGCTCGCCGCAGCCGAACGACCGAGCGCAGCG
AGTCAGTGAGCGAGGAAGCACGCGTCAAAAAACCCCTCAAGACCCGTTTAGAGGCCCCAAGGGGTTATGC
TAGGCGCGCCGGATCCTAATACGACTCACTATAGGGAGATTTAGGTGACACTATAGAAGTGACCTTAGAA
ACACCGATCGATCACAACAATGCCTTCTATTATGCTCCTGGTCTTGAGCAGGTTGAATTCAACTGCAGTG
AACAACCGATTAATAATCAGGAAGAGTATGACAAAAAGCTAAATTCAGAACAAGGAGTAACTGACTGTGG
CATAATGACAATCGTTAATGGGAATAGCAACTCAACACTGAGTGGATATCCAGGCACGCCGGATGTGGCC
CCCAACACAAGGTCCAAAGGTCGACGAGGATCCCAGAATACCGTGAAAGATGACGATTCCTTGATGGGCA
ACTTTGGTGTGAAAGTTGATGAGAGACCACCTTCTGGAGCATCGAATTTACCGGTATCTAATTGTCTCAT
TTGCGGTGATAAAGCAACTGGCAAGCATTATGGCGCTTACTCCTGCGATGGATGCAAAGGGTTCTTTAGA
CGTTCAGTGCGTCGAAAGCATACTTATAGTTGTCGATACAATCGAACTTGTACAATTGATAAAGACATGC
GGAATCAATGCAGGTTCTGCCGTCTTAAGAAATGCTTCAGAGTTGGAATGAACAGAGCAGCCGTTCAACA
TGAGAGGGATAAAATTAGCAATCGGAGGTCCTTCTATGATGCACCAGGATTGAATGGCACGTTAATCGAT
ATCAGCACACTATTATGTGCGGAAGTAGAGTCTAAAGAATCTGCAGAACCAATCGAAGCCAAAAAGATCT
CTTCAAGTGGTCCACTAACCTTGTCAGATATTTGTTCTGCCTTTAAAGTTCACCTCTTTCGTTTGATTAA
CTGGGCAAAGCAACTGGAATGTTTTTCTAGTCTCGATATGCAAGATCAGTTGGCACTACTGCGGGGAAAT
GCCGGAGAATTATTGCTACTAAGCATAGTGTGGCAAGCAATTTGTTCTTCTTCACAACATACAAATGACT
CTGGATCCTTCGTTGGGCTATTTCAACGACTCAATGCGGCTTTTCTTGGAGTTATTAAGGTTGGAAGTGG
AGAGTATCCTGCTGTGCAAGGTCTCCCTTTAGTGAGGGTTAATTCTCCCTATAGTGAGTCGTATTAGGAT
CCGGCGCGCCTAGCATAACCCCTTGGGGCCTCTAAACGGGTCTTGAGGGGTTTTTTGACGCGTCGATTTC
GGCCTATTGGTTAAAAAATGAGCTGATTTAACAAAAATTTAACGCGAATTTTAACAAAATTCAGGGCGCA
AGGGCTGCTAAAGGAAGCGGAACACGTAGAAAGCCAGTCCGCAGAAACGGTGCTGACCCCGGATGAATGT
CAGCTACTGGGCTATCTGGACAAGGGAAAACGCAAGCGCAAAGAGAAAGCAGGTAGCTTGCAGTGGGCTT
ACATGGCGATAGCTAGACTGGGCGGTTTTATGGACAGCAAGCGAACCGGAATTGCCAGCTGGGGCGCCCT
CTGGTAAGGTTGGGAAGCCCTGCAAAGTAAACTGGATGGCTTTCTTGCCGCCAATGATCTGATGGCGCAG
GGGATCAAGATCTGATCAAGAGACAGGATGAGGATCGTTTCGCATGATTGAACAAGATGGATTGCACGCA
GGTTCTCCGGCCGCTTGGGTGGAGAGGCTATTCGGCTATGACTGGGCACAACAGACAATCGGCTGCTCTG
ATGCCGCCGTGTTCCGGCTGTCAGCGCAGGGGCGCCCGGTTCTTTTTGTCAAGACCGACCTGTCCGGTGC
CCTGAATGAACTGCAGGACGAGGCAGCGCGGCTATCGTGGCTGGCCACGACGGGCGTTCCTTGCGCAGCT
GTGCTCGACGTTGTCACTGAAGCGGGAAGGGACTGGCTGCTATTGGGCGAAGTGCCGGGGCAGGATCTCC
TGTCATCCCACCTTGCTCCTGCCGAGAAAGTATCCATCATGGCTGATGCAATGCGGCGGCTGCATACGCT
TGATCCGGCTACCTGCCCATTCGACCACCAAGCGAAACATCG
