>Addgene plasmid #239143 | TR6_P1H04_hnf4 | depositor partial sequence | sequence record 469733 | HD_tophat_10421
GTTAGAAGGGCGTCGAGGTATGAACCCGCAGGAATTCGAGGTTGATATCTATGGAAGTTCAGCTGCGTTT
CACCCGCAACAAGATCATCATCATGGACAGATGGTGGTACTGAGCACCAATGATGGTGGAATGGAAGATG
CCGGTAGTTACGATAATGGCGATCCTTCCCTACTTCTTCCAACCCTTGTCGATTCATCAAATTTTGGGGA
ACACGTTTTGGGAGCACCATCTTACTATGTTGGGACATCATCAGCCAATCAGAACAATGCCTGGCTCGGA
CCCCTTCAAACTTCCTGTCTCACAGATTTGGCGAACCCAACGGATGTCTACAGGTCCTACTTGCCAGACC
AAATGCAGATAAGCTTAGAAACACCGATCGATCACAACAATGCCTTCTATTATGCTCCTGGTCTTGAGCA
GGTTGAATTCAACTGCAGTGAACAACCGATTAATAATCAGGAAGAGTATGACAAAAAGCTAAATTCAGAA
CAAGGAGTAACTGACTGTGGCATAATGACAATCGTTAATGGGAATAGCAACTCAACACTGAGTGGATATC
CAGGCACGCCGGATGTGGCCCCCAACACAAGGTCCAAAGGTCGACGAGGATCCCAGAATACCGTGAAAGA
TGACGATTCCTTGATGGGCAACTTTGGTGTGAAAGTTGATGAGAGACCACCTTCTGGAGCATCGAATTTA
CCGGTATCTAATTGTCTCATTTGCGGTGATAAAGCAACTGGCAAGCATTATGGCGCTTACTCCTGCGATG
GATGCAAAGGGTTCTTTAGACGTTCAGTGCGTCGAAAGCATACTTATAGTTGTCGATACAATCGAACTTG
TACAATTGATAAAGACATGCGGAATCAATGCAGGTTCTGCCGTCTTAAGAAATGCTTCAGAGTTGGAATG
AACAGAGCAGCCGTTCAACATGAGAGGGATAAAATTAGCAATCGGAGGTCCTTCTATGATGCACCAGGAT
TGAATGGCACGTTAATCGATATCAGCACACTATTATGTGCGGAAGTAGAGTCTAAAGAATCTGCAGAACC
AATCGAAGCCAAAAAGATCTCTTCAAGTGGTCCACTAACCTTGTCAGATATTTGTTCTGCCTTTAAAGTT
CACCTCTTTCGTTTGATTAACTGGGCAAAGCAACTGGAATGTTTTTCTAGTCTCGATATGCAAGATCAGT
TGGCACTACTGCGGGGAAATGCCGGAGAATTATTGCTACTAAGCATAGTGTGGCAAGCAATTTGTTCTTC
TTCACAACATACAAATGACTCTGGATCCTTCGTTGGGCTATTTCAACGACTCAATGCGGCTTTTCTTGGA
GTTATTAAGGTTGGAAGTGGAGAGTATCCTGCTGTGCCATGCTGTGTCGACGATAGCAAGTTAGATACGA
TTTTGAAAGCTATCGCAAGCACAATCTACAGACCTCTTCTGGAATTGGCTATTGGAGAAACGGAATTCAT
ATGCCTAAAAGCGATCATCTTCCTGGGTGCCGGTCATTTGAGTATGTCCAACAATGGACGAACAACAGTA
GAAGCCTCAAGAAGTCGCCTTCAAATGGAACTTATGAATGTCATGAACGATAACCAATATCTTCCAGAAG
GTCGATTTGGTGAACTGTTACTGCTAATCCCGACCCTTCAAAAGGTTTCGGGTTATCTAGTTAAACGGAT
CGGAAGTGTTGTTGCTGCTGCCAATAACTTGCCAAATAATAACGTGGAAGATCCCGGGAATACGATTGGT
TCAGTGAGACTTGATGATCTCCTTGGGGATATACTGCTATTGGGTTTGTTGACTAATTGTTCATCTTAAT
TGCTTACTTTAAGATGATAAACTCATCATTTTGCATTATATATCCATATATCGAAAGCCTAATTCCAGAA
ATTAAGATCAAACATTGCTAAGCGACTAATAAATAATGCTGCGGCTAAAGTTGACTCGGGCTCA
